Addgene plasmid #133833: pAD-sfGFP(Sp)-Pman
Purpose: Fluorescent protein sfGFP(Sp); under control of mannose inducible promoter.
Depositing lab: Oscar Kuipers. Depositing organization: University of Groningen. Publication: Optimized fluorescent proteins for the rhizosphere-associated bacterium Bacillus mycoides with endophytic and biocontrol agent potential. Yi Y, Frenzel E, Spoelder J, Elzenga JTM, van Elsas JD, Kuipers OP. Environ Microbiol Rep. 2018 Feb;10(1):57-74. doi: 10.1111/1758-2229.12607. Epub 2018 Jan 5. PubMed 29195004.
Backbone
  Vector backbone: pAD43-25
  Vector type: Bacterial Expression ; E.coli/Bacillus spp. shuttle vector
  Selectable markers: Ampicillin
Growth in bacteria
  Bacterial resistance: Chloramphenicol, 25 μg/mL
  Growth temperature: 37°C
  Growth strain: MC1061
  Copy number: Unknown
Gene/Insert
  Gene/Insert name: sfGFP(Sp)
  Species: Synthetic
  GenBank ID: KF410616.1
  Promoter: Pman
  Cloning method: Unknown
  Sequencing primers: 5′ FW; 3′ RV
Terms and licenses: Academic/Nonprofit Terms; Industry Terms: Not Available to Industry
How to cite: pAD-sfGFP(Sp)-Pman was a gift from Oscar Kuipers (Addgene plasmid # 133833 ; http://n2t.net/addgene:133833 ; RRID:Addgene_133833)
