[The description below was written by a language model from this plasmid's Addgene catalogue record and pLannotate feature annotations shown in this document.]
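Description:
pAD-sfGFP(Sp)-Pman is an E. coli/Bacillus shuttle plasmid of about 6.1 kb, built on the pAD43-25 backbone, for inducible expression of a green fluorescent reporter in Gram-positive bacteria. Its E. coli half is pBR322-like. It carries a ColE1/pMB1-type origin, the bom mobility region, short remnants of rop, and a β-lactamase gene with its own promoter for ampicillin selection. The Gram-positive half contains a rep gene similar to that of a Bacillus amyloliquefaciens plasmid, a fragment of a staphylococcal-type cop replication-control sequence, and a complete Staphylococcus aureus-type cat gene. The cat gene confers chloramphenicol resistance, which is the resistance the catalogue lists for bacterial growth. The annotation also picks up small fragments of an E. coli cat promoter and CmR, and of ermC'. These are too short to be functional and appear to be leftovers from earlier cloning steps.

The payload is sfGFP(Sp), a synthetic superfolder GFP variant, annotated as a 714 bp open reading frame near the start of the sequence record. Superfolder GFP is a rapidly maturing, robustly folding Aequorea victoria derivative. According to the catalogue it is driven by Pman, a mannose-inducible promoter. The promoter is not itself annotated in the feature table, though the short unannotated stretch upstream of the coding sequence is where it would be expected, and no dedicated regulator gene is annotated on the plasmid.

The plasmid comes from work that optimized fluorescent proteins for the rhizosphere-associated bacterium Bacillus mycoides. It is suited to sugar-controlled fluorescent labelling of cells, or to testing reporter performance, in that and related Bacillus species.
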