Features (pLannotate 1.2.2; 14 found; start..end, strand, type, name):
    148..861     +  CDS            Superfolder GFP: Superfolder GFP is a basic (constitutively fluorescent) green fluorescent protein published in 2005, derived from Aequorea victoria. It is reported to be a very rapidly-maturing weak dimer.
    923..951     +  promoter       cat promoter (fragment): promoter of the E. coli cat gene encoding chloramphenicol acetyltransferase
    952..1065    +  CDS            CmR (fragment): chloramphenicol acetyltransferase; cat; confers resistance to chloramphenicol
   1048..1200    +  CDS            ermC' (fragment): ERM_BACIU - Experimental evidence at protein level: Swiss-Prot protein existence level 1. This protein produces a dimethylation of the adenine residue at position 2085 in 23S rRNA, resulting in reduced affinity between ribosomes and macrolide-lincosamide-streptogramin B antibiotics. From Bacillus subtilis.
   1331..1366    +  CDS            rop (fragment): Rop protein, which maintains plasmids at low copy number; rop
   1468..1517    +  misc_feature   bom (fragment): basis of mobility region from pBR322
   1589..2605    -  CDS            rep: REP_BACAM - Protein inferred from homology: Swiss-Prot protein existence level 3. From Bacillus amyloliquefaciens (Bacillus velezensis).
   2766..2849    +  CDS            cop (fragment): COP1_STAAU - Protein predicted: Swiss-Prot protein existence level 4. Putative control of replication message. From Staphylococcus aureus.
   3034..3681    +  CDS            cat: CAT1_STAAU - Experimental evidence at transcript level: Swiss-Prot protein existence level 2. This enzyme is an effector of chloramphenicol resistance in bacteria. From Staphylococcus aureus.
   3763..3802    +  CDS            rop (fragment): Rop protein, which maintains plasmids at low copy number; rop
   3904..4044    +  misc_feature   bom: basis of mobility region from pBR322
   4230..4818    -  rep_origin     ori: high-copy-number ColE1/pMB1/pBR322/pUC origin of replication
   4989..5849    -  CDS            AmpR: β-lactamase; bla; confers resistance to ampicillin, carbenicillin, and related antibiotics
   5850..5954    -  promoter       AmpR promoter: bla
>Addgene plasmid #133833 | pAD-sfGFP(Sp)-Pman | addgene full sequence | sequence record 261973 | Addgene NGS Result
GAATTCGCAGGGATTATTCCTTGCTTTTTTTGTTATAGGGAAAAATGCCTTTATTACCGGAACCTATGGT
AAAAAAAGCGATTTTAATGAGCTGATTTCGGTATACAGTTGAGACATCTAGATGATTAACTAATAAGGAG
GACAAACATGTCAAAAGGAGAAGAACTTTTTACAGGTGTAGTACCTATCTTGGTTGAATTGGATGGTGAT
GTTAACGGTCACAAATTTTCTGTACGTGGTGAAGGTGAAGGTGATGCAACTAACGGTAAATTGACACTTA
AATTCATTTGTACAACTGGAAAACTTCCTGTTCCTTGGCCTACTCTTGTTACAACATTGACATATGGAGT
ACAATGTTTTTCACGTTATCCTGATCATATGAAACGTCACGATTTTTTTAAATCTGCTATGCCAGAAGGT
TATGTACAAGAACGTACAATTTCATTTAAAGATGACGGAACATATAAAACACGTGCTGAAGTAAAATTCG
AAGGTGACACTCTTGTTAATCGTATCGAATTGAAAGGAATCGATTTCAAAGAAGATGGTAACATTTTGGG
ACACAAACTTGAATACAACTTCAACTCTCATAATGTTTATATCACAGCTGACAAACAAAAAAACGGTATT
AAAGCTAATTTTAAAATTCGTCACAATGTTGAAGATGGATCTGTTCAATTGGCTGATCATTATCAACAAA
ATACACCAATCGGAGACGGACCAGTATTGCTTCCAGATAACCACTACCTTTCTACTCAATCAGTTCTTTC
AAAAGATCCTAACGAAAAACGTGACCATATGGTACTTCTTGAATTTGTTACAGCAGCAGGTATCACTCAC
GGTATGGACGAACTTTATAAATAATAATGAGCACTAGTCAAGGTCGGCAATTCTGCAGTACTAGGAATCC
GCCGAGCTTCGACGAGATTTTCAGGAGCTAAGGAAGCTAAAATGGAGAAAAAAATCACTGGATATACCAC
CGTTGATATATCCCAATGGCATCGTAAAGAACATTTTGAGGCATTTCAGTCAGTTGCTCAATGTACCTAT
AACCAGACCGTTCAGAACAAAGAATACAAGAAAATATTTACAAAAAATCAATTTAACAATTCCTTAAAAC
ATGCAGGAATTGACGATTTAAACAATATTAGCTTTGAACAATTCTTATCTCTTTTCAATAGCTATAAATT
ATTTAATAAGTAAGTTAAGGGATGCATAAACTGCATCCCTTAACTTGTTTTTCGTGTGCCTATTTTTTGT
GAATCGCTAAGAAACCATTATTATCATGACATTAACCTATAAAAATAGGCGTATCACGAGGCCCTTTCGT
CTCGCGCGTTTCGGTGATGACGGTGAAAACCTCTGACACATGCAGCTCCCGGAGACGGTCACAGCTTGTC
TGTAAGCGGATGCCGGGAGCAGACAAGCCCGTCAGGGCGCGTCAGCGGGTGTTGGCGGGTGTCGGGGCTG
GCTTAACTATGCGGCATCAGAGCAGATTGTACTGAGAGTGCACCATACAAAACATATTTCAACACAATAC
AAATGGGTTAGTTAAAAAAGCAGGCCTTCTAAAGGTCTGCTTTTTTTATTTGATTATGTAATTTTTAATG
CCAGGATGCCAATAAGCCATAACCTCAAATGCACCATTTGCAACCTCGTCATCTTCTTCCTCAATCTTGA
CCAGATCGCCGTCCTCCGCATCACCAAGATTCAGCTCTTTATGTATCTCCTTCAAAATGCCACCGTATCC
AATTAACCTTCGAGCTGCCAACGCATCATCCAAGTAAAGCACCGTGTTCAGATTGTCTTCAGTCACCTTA
TTACCGCGCACAACATCCGTATCCTTAACCGGATATTTAGAGATTTCGAGAACAGCTTTTTGCTCCATCA
TTGCGTTCCGCACATCGTTTTCAATCTGTTCAGCGTCAATCTTAGCTTTACCTTTCACTCGACGAATATC
GACAATTGGAGTGTAATCCAATTTCATCGCCTTTTTCCAAAGGCTCGTCCACTCCGCCTGCTTAATATAG
TTTTTCCCAAAATAATTTTTCCTTACTGGTATCAACACATGAAAATGAGGATGATATGTATCTTCTTCAT
GATTTTTGGTAATCTCTAAAGCTCTGAAAAATCCAAGAACCGAAGTTTTTACTTTTTTGTACTGGAACAG
TTTCCTAAAGCCTTCCATCATCGCAGAAATTTGTGGCTTCAGCCGTTCTCCCTTTACATTTCGAATCGTC
AGCGTGAGAAAAATCCATCCGCAGCCGTACTGTCTATTGGCTTCCTCTACGATCAACTTATTGTGATAAG
CAATTTTTAACGACCTGCGCCACGCACACATCGGACATAACCTCACTTTACAAAAATGGGCTTGATACAG
TTTTAACTTGCCCGTCTCCGGGTCTCTCTTAAACGAAAGATACTCTGCACAACTAATTAGTTTTTCAGCC
TTTTTGCCATAGTAAGGTGCCCCAATCTTACTCTCTAACGCTTCGTAATGCTCCGCCATGAGGTTCGTCC
GTCTCTTTTTCCCCTTCCAATCCCGCTTTTTACCTGTTGCGGTTTTATCTTCGAGGATGCTATAATCATT
TTCAGATGAATAAATCAACAAAAAAACTCCTTCTGAGCTAGTTCTCTAGCATTCTATTATTTTGATTCGA
CACCTTAATAATAGCAGAAGGAGTTTTTACCTGTCAAAGAACCATCAAACCCTTGATACACAAGGCTTTG
ACCTAATTTTGAAAAATGATGTTGTTTCTATATAGTATCAAGATAAGAAAGAAAAGGATTTTTCGCTACG
CTCAAATCCTTTAAAAAAACACAAAAGACCACATTTTTTAATGTGGTCTTTTATTCTTCAACTAAAGCAC
CCATTAGTTCAACAAACGAAAATTGGATAAAGTGGGATATTTTTAAAATATATATTTATGTTACAGTAAT
ATTGACTTTTAAAAAAGGATTGATTCTAATGAAGAAAGCAGACAAGTAAGCCTCCTAAATTCACTTTAGA
TAAAAATTTAGGAGGCATATCAAATGAACTTTAATAAAATTGATTTAGACAATTGGAAGAGAAAAGAGAT
ATTTAATCATTATTTGAACCAACAAACGACTTTTAGTATAACCACAGAAATTGATATTAGTGTTTTATAC
CGAAACATAAAACAAGAAGGATATAAATTTTACCCTGCATTTATTTTCTTAGTGACAAGGGTGATAAACT
CAAATACAGCTTTTAGAACTGGTTACAATAGCGACGGAGAGTTAGGTTATTGGGATAAGTTAGAGCCACT
TTATACAATTTTTGATGGTGTATCTAAAACATTCTCTGGTATTTGGACTCCTGTAAAGAATGACTTCAAA
GAGTTTTATGATTTATACCTTTCTGATGTAGAGAAATATAATGGTTCGGGGAAATTGTTTCCCAAAACAC
CTATACCTGAAAATGCTTTTTCTCTTTCTATTATTCCATGGACTTCATTTACTGGGTTTAACTTAAATAT
CAATAATAATAGTAATTACCTTCTACCCATTATTACAGCAGGAAAATTCATTAATAAAGGTAATTCAATA
TATTTACCGCTATCTTTACAGGTACATCATTCTGTTTGTGATGGTTATCATGCAGGATTGTTTATGAACT
CTATTCAGGAATTGTCAGATAGGCCTAATGACTGGCTTTTATAATATGAGATAATGCCGACTGTACTTTT
TACAGTCGGTTTTCTAATGTCACTAACCTGCCCCGTTAGTCGCCATTCGCCACTGCCTCGCGCGTTTCGG
TGATGACGGTGAAAACCTCTGACACATGCAGCTCCCGGAGACGGTCACAGCTTGTCTGTAAGCGGATGCC
GGGAGCAGACAAGCCCGTCAGGGCGCGTCAGCGGGTGTTGGCGGGTGTCGGGGCGCAGCCATGACCCAGT
CACGTAGCGATAGCGGAGTGTATACTGGCTTAACTATGCGGCATCAGAGCAGATTGTACTGAGAGTGCAC
CATATGCGGTGTGAAATACCGCACAGATGCGTAAGGAGAAAATACCGCATCAGGCGCTCTTCCGCTTCCT
CGCTCACTGACTCGCTGCGCTCGGTCGTTCGGCTGCGGCGAGCGGTATCAGCTCACTCAAAGGCGGTAAT
ACGGTTATCCACAGAATCAGGGGATAACGCAGGAAAGAACATGTGAGCAAAAGGCCAGCAAAAGGCCAGG
AACCGTAAAAAGGCCGCGTTGCTGGCGTTTTTCCATAGGCTCCGCCCCCCTGACGAGCATCACAAAAATC
GACGCTCAAGTCAGAGGTGGCGAAACCCGACAGGACTATAAAGATACCAGGCGTTTCCCCCTGGAAGCTC
CCTCGTGCGCTCTCCTGTTCCGACCCTGCCGCTTACCGGATACCTGTCCGCCTTTCTCCCTTCGGGAAGC
GTGGCGCTTTCTCATAGCTCACGCTGTAGGTATCTCAGTTCGGTGTAGGTCGTTCGCTCCAAGCTGGGCT
GTGTGCACGAACCCCCCGTTCAGCCCGACCGCTGCGCCTTATCCGGTAACTATCGTCTTGAGTCCAACCC
GGTAAGACACGACTTATCGCCACTGGCAGCAGCCACTGGTAACAGGATTAGCAGAGCGAGGTATGTAGGC
GGTGCTACAGAGTTCTTGAAGTGGTGGCCTAACTACGGCTACACTAGAAGGACAGTATTTGGTATCTGCG
CTCTGCTGAAGCCAGTTACCTTCGGAAAAAGAGTTGGTAGCTCTTGATCCGGCAAACAAACCACCGCTGG
TAGCGGTGGTTTTTTTGTTTGCAAGCAGCAGATTACGCGCAGAAAAAAAGGATCTCAAGAAGATCCTTTG
ATCTTTTCTACGGGGTCTGACGCTCAGTGGAACGAAAACTCACGTTAAGGGATTTTGGTCATGAGATTAT
CAAAAAGGATCTTCACCTAGATCCTTTTAAATTAAAAATGAAGTTTTAAATCAATCTAAAGTATATATGA
GTAAACTTGGTCTGACAGTTACCAATGCTTAATCAGTGAGGCACCTATCTCAGCGATCTGTCTATTTCGT
TCATCCATAGTTGCCTGACTCCCCGTCGTGTAGATAACTACGATACGGGAGGGCTTACCATCTGGCCCCA
GTGCTGCAATGATACCGCGAGACCCACGCTCACCGGCTCCAGATTTATCAGCAATAAACCAGCCAGCCGG
AAGGGCCGAGCGCAGAAGTGGTCCTGCAACTTTATCCGCCTCCATCCAGTCTATTAATTGTTGCCGGGAA
GCTAGAGTAAGTAGTTCGCCAGTTAATAGTTTGCGCAACGTTGTTGCCATTGCTGCAGGCATCGTGGTGT
CACGCTCGTCGTTTGGTATGGCTTCATTCAGCTCCGGTTCCCAACGATCAAGGCGAGTTACATGATCCCC
CATGTTGTGCAAAAAAGCGGTTAGCTCCTTCGGTCCTCCGATCGTTGTCAGAAGTAAGTTGGCCGCAGTG
TTATCACTCATGGTTATGGCAGCACTGCATAATTCTCTTACTGTCATGCCATCCGTAAGATGCTTTTCTG
TGACTGGTGAGTACTCAACCAAGTCATTCTGAGAATAGTGTATGCGGCGACCGAGTTGCTCTTGCCCGGC
GTCAACACGGGATAATACCGCGCCACATAGCAGAACTTTAAAAGTGCTCATCATTGGAAAACGTTCTTCG
GGGCGAAAACTCTCAAGGATCTTACCGCTGTTGAGATCCAGTTCGATGTAACCCACTCGTGCACCCAACT
GATCTTCAGCATCTTTTACTTTCACCAGCGTTTCTGGGTGAGCAAAAACAGGAAGGCAAAATGCCGCAAA
AAAGGGAATAAGGGCGACACGGAAATGTTGAATACTCATACTCTTCCTTTTTCAATATTATTGAAGCATT
TATCAGGGTTATTGTCTCATGAGCGGATACATATTTGAATGTATTTAGAAAAATAAACAAATAGGGGTTC
CGCGCACATTTCCCCGAAAAGTGCCACCTGACGTCTAAGAAACCATTATTATCATGACATTAACCTATAA
AAATAGGCGTATCACGAGGCCCTTTCGTCTTCAA
